>Addgene plasmid #191973 | FEMP | addgene full sequence | sequence record 379638 | Addgene NGS Result
CCCGAAAAGTGCCACCTGACGTCGACGGATCGGGAGATCTCCCGATCCCCTATGGTGCACTCTCAGTACA
ATCTGCTCTGATGCCGCATAGTTAAGCCAGTATCTGCTCCCTGCTTGTGTGTTGGAGGTCGCTGAGTAGT
GCGCGAGCAAAATTTAAGCTACAACAAGGCAAGGCTTGACCGACAATTGCATGAAGAATCTGCTTAGGGT
TAGGCGTTTTGCGCTGCTTCGCGATGTACGGGCCAGATATACGCGTTGACATTGATTATTGACTAGTTAT
TAATAGTAATCAATTACGGGGTCATTAGTTCATAGCCCATATATGGAGTTCCGCGTTACATAACTTACGG
TAAATGGCCCGCCTGGCTGACCGCCCAACGACCCCCGCCCATTGACGTCAATAATGACGTATGTTCCCAT
AGTAACGCCAATAGGGACTTTCCATTGACGTCAATGGGTGGAGTATTTACGGTAAACTGCCCACTTGGCA
GTACATCAAGTGTATCATATGCCAAGTACGCCCCCTATTGACGTCAATGACGGTAAATGGCCCGCCTGGC
ATTATGCCCAGTACATGACCTTATGGGACTTTCCTACTTGGCAGTACATCTACGTATTAGTCATCGCTAT
TACCATGGTGATGCGGTTTTGGCAGTACATCAATGGGCGTGGATAGCGGTTTGACTCACGGGGATTTCCA
AGTCTCCACCCCATTGACGTCAATGGGAGTTTGTTTTGGCACCAAAATCAACGGGACTTTCCAAAATGTC
GTAACAACTCCGCCCCATTGACGCAAATGGGCGGTAGGCGTGTACGGTGGGAGGTCTATATAAGCAGAGC
TCTCCCTATCAGTGATAGAGATCTCCCTATCAGTGATAGAGATCGTCGACGAGCTCGTTTAGTGAACCGT
CAGATCGCCTGGAGACGCCATCCACGCTGTTTTGACCTCCATAGAAGACACCGGGACCGATCCAGCCTCC
GGACTCTAGCGTTTAAACTTAAGCTTGGTACCGAGCTCGGATCCACTAGTCCAGTGTGGTGGAATTCTGC
AGATATCATGGCAATCATGGCAATCCAGTTGCGTTCGCTCTTCCCCTTGGCGTTGCCCGGACTGCTGGCC
CTCCTTGGCTGGTGGTGGTTTTTCTCTCGTAAAAAGGATCCCACCAGATCTGCGAATTCAGGTGCTGGTG
CTGGTGCTGGTGCTATCCTATCTAAACTGGGAGTGCAGGTGGAAACCATCTCCCCAGGAGACGGGCGCAC
CTTCCCCAAGCGCGGCCAGACCTGCGTGGTGCACTACACCGGGATGCTTGAAGATGGAAAGAAATTTGAT
TCCTCCCGGGACAGAAACAAGCCCTTTAAGTTTATGCTAGGCAAGCAGGAGGTGATCCGAGGCTGGGAAG
AAGGGGTTGCCCAGATGAGTGTGGGTCAGAGAGCCAAACTGACTATATCTCCAGATTATGCCTATGGTGC
CACTGGGCACCCAGGCATCATCCCACCACATGCCACTCTCGTCTTCGATGTGGAGCTTCTAAAACTGGAA
GCTCGAGGCGCAGCAGCGGGAGCAGGAGGAGCAGGACCGGTCGCCACCCTGGTGAGCAAGGGCGAGGAGC
TGTTCACCGGGGTGGTGCCCATCCTGGTCGAGCTGGACGGCGACGTAAACGGCCACAAGTTCAGCGTGTC
CGGCGAGGGCGAGGGCGATGCCACCTACGGCAAGCTGACCCTGAAGTTCATCTGCACCACCGGCAAGCTG
CCCGTGCCCTGGCCCACCCTCGTGACCACCTTCGGCTACGGCCTGCAGTGCTTCGCCCGCTACCCCGACC
ACATGAAGCAGCACGACTTCTTCAAGTCCGCCATGCCCGAAGGCTACGTCCAGGAGCGCACCATCTTCTT
CAAGGACGACGGCAACTACAAGACCCGCGCCGAGGTGAAGTTCGAGGGCGACACCCTGGTGAACCGCATC
GAGCTGAAGGGCATCGACTTCAAGGAGGACGGCAACATCCTGGGGCACAAGCTGGAGTACAACTACAACA
GCCACAACGTCTATATCATGGCCGACAAGCAGAAGAACGGCATCAAGGTGAACTTCAAGATCCGCCACAA
CATCGAGGACGGCAGCGTGCAGCTCGCCGACCACTACCAGCAGAACACCCCCATCGGCGACGGCCCCGTG
CTGCTGCCCGACAACCACTACCTGAGCTACCAGTCCGCCCTGAGCAAAGACCCCAACGAGAAGCGCGATC
ACATGGTCCTGCTGGAGTTCGTGACCGCCGCCGGGATCACTCTCGGCATGGACGAGCTGTACAAGGGTAC
CGAGGGCAGGGGAAGTCTTCTAACATGCGGGGACGTGGAGGAGAATCCCGGGCCCATCGATATGGTGAGC
AAGGGCGAGGAGCTGTTCACCGGGGTGGTGCCCATCCTGGTCGAGCTGGACGGCGACGTAAACGGCCACA
AGTTCAGCGTGTCCGGCGAGGGCGAGGGCGATGCCACCTACGGCAAGCTGACCCTGAAGTTCATCTGCAC
CACCGGCAAGCTGCCCGTGCCCTGGCCCACCCTCGTGACCACCCTGACCTGGGGCGTGCAGTGCTTCAGC
CGCTACCCCGACCACATGAAGCAGCACGACTTCTTCAAGTCCGCCATGCCCGAAGGCTACGTCCAGGAGC
GCACCATCTTCTTCAAGGACGACGGCAACTACAAGACCCGCGCCGAGGTGAAGTTCGAGGGCGACACCCT
GGTGAACCGCATCGAGCTGAAGGGCATCGACTTCAAGGAGGACGGCAACATCCTGGGGCACAAGCTGGAG
TACAACTACATCAGCCACAACGTCTATATCACCGCCGACAAGCAGAAGAACGGCATCAAGGCCAACTTCA
AGATCCGCCACAACATCGAGGACGGCAGCGTGCAGCTCGCCGACCACTACCAGCAGAACACCCCCATCGG
CGACGGCCCCGTGCTGCTGCCCGACAACCACTACCTGAGCACCCAGTCCGCCCTGAGCAAAGACCCCAAC
GAGAAGCGCGATCACATGGTCCTGCTGGAGTTCGTGACCGCCGCCGGGATCACTCTCGGCATGGACGAGC
TGTACAAGTACTCAGATCTCGAGCTCAAGCTTACCATGGCTTATCCTTATGACGTCCCTGACTATGTGGC
CATCCTCTGGCAT
[270 nt withheld, positions 3164-3433]
GGATCCGAGGCGGCCGCCCGTGAGGCCGCCGCCCGTGGCGGCGCCTCCGGTGCTGGTGCTGGTGCTGGTG
CTATCCTGAATTCCCGGGTCTTCCTGGCTTTGCCTGTTATCATGGTTGTTGCCTTTTCAATGTGCATTAT
CTGTTTGCTTATGGCTGGTGACACTTGGACAGAAACACTGGCCTATGTGCTCTTCTGGGGAGTTGCAAGC
ATTGGAACATTTTTTATCATTCTTTACAATGGCAAAGATTTTGTCGATGCTCCCAGACTGGTCCAGAAAG
AAAAGATAGACTGATCTAGAGGGCCCGTTTAAACCCGCTGATCAGCCTCGACTGTGCCTTCTAGTTGCCA
GCCATCTGTTGTTTGCCCCTCCCCCGTGCCTTCCTTGACCCTGGAAGGTGCCACTCCCACTGTCCTTTCC
TAATAAAATGAGGAAATTGCATCGCATTGTCTGAGTAGGTGTCATTCTATTCTGGGGGGTGGGGTGGGGC
AGGACAGCAAGGGGGAGGATTGGGAAGACAATAGCAGGCATGCTGGGGATGCGGTGGGCTCTATGGCTTC
TGAGGCGGAAAGAACCAGCTGGGGCTCTAGGGGGTATCCCC
[124 nt withheld, positions 4035-4158]
C
[91 nt withheld, positions 4160-4250]
A
[49 nt withheld, positions 4252-4300]
CCTTTGACGTTGGAGTCCACGTTCTTT
[37 nt withheld, positions 4328-4364]
ACCCTATCTCGGTCTATTCTTTTGATTTATAAGGGATTTTGCCGATTTCGGCCTATTGGTTAAAAAATGA
GCTGATTTAACAAAAATTTAACGCGAATTAATTCTGTGGAATGTGTGTCAGTTAGGGTGTGGAAAGTCCC
CAGGCTCCCCAGCAGGCAGAAGTATGCAAAGCATGCATCTCAATTAGTCAGCAACCAGGTGTGGAAAGTC
CCCAGGCTCCCCAGCAGGCAGAAGTATGCAAAGCATGCATCTCAATTAGTCAGCAACCATAGTCCCGCCC
CTAACTCCGCCCATCCCGCCCCTAACTCCGCCCAGTTCCGCCCATTCTCCGCCCCATGGCTGACTAATTT
TTTTTATTTATGCAGAGGCCGAGGCCGCCTCTGCCTCTGAGCTATTCCAGAAGTAGTGAGGAGGCTTTTT
TGGAGGCCTAGGCTTTTGCAAAAAGCTCCCGGGAGCTTGTATATCCATTTTCGGATCTGATCAGCACGTG
TTGACAATTAATCATCGGCATAGTATATCGGCATAGTATAATACGACAAGGTGAGGAACTAAACCATGGC
CAAGTTGACCAGTGCCGTTCCGGTGCTCACCGCGCGCGACGTCGCCGGAGCGGTCGAGTTCTGGACCGAC
CGGCTCGGGTTCTCCCGGGACTTCGTGGAGGACGACTTCGCCGGTGTGGTCCGGGACGACGTGACCCTGT
TCATCAGCGCGGTCCAGGACCAGGTGGTGCCGGACAACACCCTGGCCTGGGTGTGGGTGCGCGGCCTGGA
CGAGCTGTACGCCGAGTGGTCGGAGGTCGTGTCCACGAACTTCCGGGACGCCTCCGGGCCGGCCATGACC
GAGATCGGCGAGCAGCCGTGGGGGCGGGAGTTCGCCCTGCGCGACCCGGCCGGCAACTGCGTGCACTTCG
TGGCCGAGGAGCAGGACTGACACGTGCTACGAGATTTCGATTCCACCGCCGCCTTCTATGAAAGGTTGGG
CTTCGGAATCGTTTTCCGGGACGCCGGCTGGATGATCCTCCAGCGCGGGGATCTCATGCTGGAGTTCTTC
GCCCACCCCAACTTGTTTATTGCAGCTTATAATGGTTACAAATAAAGCAATAGCATCACAAATTTCACAA
ATAAAGCATTTTTTTCACTGCATTCTAGTTGTGGTTTGTCCAAACTCATCAATGTATCTTATCATGTCTG
TATACCGTCGACCTCTAGCTAGAGCTTGGCGTAATCATGGTCATAGCTGTTTCCTGTGTGAAATTGTTAT
CCGCTCACAATTCCACACAACATACGAGCCGGAAGCATAAAGTGTAAAGCCTGGGGTGCCTAATGAGTGA
GCTAACTCACATTAATTGCGTTGCGCTCACTGCCCGCTTTCCAGTCGGGAAACCTGTCGTGCCAGCTGCA
TTAATGAATCGGCCAACGCGCGGGGAGAGGCGGTTTGCGTATTGGGCGCTCTTCCGCTTCCTCGCTCACT
GACTCGCTGCGCTCGGTCGTTCGGCTGCGGCGAGCGGTATCAGCTCACTCAAAGGCGGTAATACGGTTAT
CCACAGAATCAGGGGATAACGCAGGAAAGAACATGTGAGCAAAAGGCCAGCAAAAGGCCAGGAACCGTAA
AAAGGCCGCGTTGCTGGCGTTTTTCCATAGGCTCCGCCCCCCTGACGAGCATCACAAAAATCGACGCTCA
AGTCAGAGGTGGCGAAACCCGACAGGACTATAAAGATACCAGGCGTTTCCCCCTGGAAGCTCCCTCGTGC
GCTCTCCTGTTCCGACCCTGCCGCTTACCGGATACCTGTCCGCCTTTCTCCCTTCGGGAAGCGTGGCGCT
TTCTCATAGCTCACGCTGTAGGTATCTCAGTTCGGTGTAGGTCGTTCGCTCCAAGCTGGGCTGTGTGCAC
GAACCCCCCGTTCAGCCCGACCGCTGCGCCTTATCCGGTAACTATCGTCTTGAGTCCAACCCGGTAAGAC
ACGACTTATCGCCACTGGCAGCAGCCACTGGTAACAGGATTAGCAGAGCGAGGTATGTAGGCGGTGCTAC
AGAGTTCTTGAAGTGGTGGCCTAACTACGGCTACACTAGAAGAACAGTATTTGGTATCTGCGCTCTGCTG
AAGCCAGTTACCTTCGGAAAAAGAGTTGGTAGCTCTTGATCCGGCAAACAAACCACCGCTGGTAGCGGTG
GTTTTTTTGTTTGCAAGCAGCAGATTACGCGCAGAAAAAAAGGATCTCAAGAAGATCCTTTGATCTTTTC
TACGGGGTCTGACGCTCAGTGGAACGAAAACTCACGTTAAGGGATTTTGGTCATGAGATTATCAAAAAGG
ATCTTCACCTAGATCCTTTTAAATTAAAAATGAAGTTTTAAATCAATCTAAAGTATATATGAGTAAACTT
GGTCTGACAGTTACCAATGCTTAATCAGTGAGGCACCTATCTCAGCGATCTGTCTATTTCGTTCATCCAT
AGTTGCCTGACTCCCCGTCGTGTAGATAACTACGATACGGGAGGGCTTACCATCTGGCCCCAGTGCTGCA
ATGATACCGCGAGACCCACGCTCACCGGCTCCAGATTTATCAGCAATAAACCAGCCAGCCGGAAGGGCCG
AGCGCAGAAGTGGTCCTGCAACTTTATCCGCCTCCATCCAGTCTATTAATTGTTGCCGGGAAGCTAGAGT
AAGTAGTTCGCCAGTTAATAGTTTGCGCAACGTTGTTGCCATTGCTACAGGCATCGTGGTGTCACGCTCG
TCGTTTGGTATGGCTTCATTCAGCTCCGGTTCCCAACGATCAAGGCGAGTTACATGATCCCCCATGTTGT
GCAAAAAAGCGGTTAGCTCCTTCGGTCCTCCGATCGTTGTCAGAAGTAAGTTGGCCGCAGTGTTATCACT
CATGGTTATGGCAGCACTGCATAATTCTCTTACTGTCATGCCATCCGTAAGATGCTTTTCTGTGACTGGT
GAGTACTCAACCAAGTCATTCTGAGAATAGTGTATGCGGCGACCGAGTTGCTCTTGCCCGGCGTCAATAC
GGGATAATACCGCGCCACATAGCAGAACTTTAAAAGTGCTCATCATTGGAAAACGTTCTTCGGGGCGAAA
ACTCTCAAGGATCTTACCGCTGTTGAGATCCAGTTCGATGTAACCCACTCGTGCACCCAACTGATCTTCA
GCATCTTTTACTTTCACCAGCGTTTCTGGGTGAGCAAAAACAGGAAGGCAAAATGCCGCAAAAAAGGGAA
TAAGGGCGACACGGAAATGTTGAATACTCATACTCTTCCTTTTTCAATATTATTGAAGCATTTATCAGGG
TTATTGTCTCATGAGCGGATACATATTTGAATGTATTTAGAAAAATAAACAAATAGGGGTTCCGCGCACA
TTTC
Features (pLannotate 1.2.2; 29 found; start..end, strand, type, name):
     51..103     -  misc_feature   bom (fragment): basis of mobility region from pBR322
    258..637     +  enhancer       CMV enhancer: human cytomegalovirus immediate early enhancer
    638..841     +  promoter       CMV promoter: human cytomegalovirus (CMV) immediate early promoter
    843..862     +  promoter       PLtetO-1 promoter (fragment): modified phage lambda PL promoter with tet operator sites (Lutz and Bujard, 1997)
    864..883     +  promoter       PLtetO-1 promoter (fragment): modified phage lambda PL promoter with tet operator sites (Lutz and Bujard, 1997)
    891..924     +  promoter       TRE3GV promoter (fragment): 3rd-generation Tet-responsive promoter that can be activated by binding of Tet-On® 3G, optimized for retroviral and lentiviral vectors
   1067..1159    +  CDS            Akap1 (fragment): AKAP1_RAT - Also known as Akap. Experimental evidence at protein level: Swiss-Prot protein existence level 1. Binds to type I and II regulatory subunits of protein kinase A and anchors them to the cytoplasmic face of the mitochondrial outer membrane (By similarity). Involved in mitochondrial-mediated antiviral innate immunity (By similarity). Promotes translocation of NDUFS1 into mitochondria to regulate mitochondrial membrane respiratory chain NADH dehydrogenase (Complex I) activity (By similarity). From Rattus norvegicus (Rat).
   1218..1540    +  CDS            FKBP (fragment): human FK506-binding protein FKBP12
   1589..2305    +  CDS            EYFP: EYFP is a basic (constitutively fluorescent) green/yellow fluorescent protein published in 1996, derived from Aequorea victoria. It is reported to be a very rapidly-maturing weak dimer with high acid sensitivity.
   2312..2361    +  CDS            T2A (fragment): 2A peptide from Thosea asigna virus capsid protein Eukaryotic ribosomes fail to insert a peptide bond between the Gly and Pro residues, yielding separate polypeptides.
   2372..3088    +  CDS            ECFP: ECFP is a basic (constitutively fluorescent) cyan fluorescent protein published in 1996, derived from Aequorea victoria. It has low acid sensitivity.
   3090..3112    +  misc_feature   MCS (fragment): multiple cloning site
   3152..3430    +  CDS            FRB (sequence partly withheld): FKBP-rapamycin binding domain of human FRAP
   3524..3724    +  CDS            SACM1L (fragment): SAC1_BOVIN - Also known as SAC1 From Bos taurus (Bovine).
   3765..3989    +  polyA_signal   bGH poly(A) signal: bovine growth hormone polyadenylation signal
   3993..4014    +  promoter       SV40 promoter (fragment): SV40 enhancer and early promoter
   4035..4463    +  rep_origin     f1 ori (sequence partly withheld): f1 bacteriophage origin of replication; arrow indicates direction of (+) strand synthesis
   4477..4806    +  promoter       SV40 promoter: SV40 enhancer and early promoter
   4854..4901    +  promoter       EM7 promoter: synthetic bacterial promoter&nbsp
   4920..5294    +  CDS            BleoR: antibiotic-binding protein; Sh ble from Streptoalloteichus hindustanus; confers resistance to bleomycin, phleomycin, and Zeocin™
   5304..5429    +  CDS            ble (fragment): BLE_KLEPN - Experimental evidence at protein level: Swiss-Prot protein existence level 1. Binding protein with a strong affinity to the bleomycin family of antibiotics. Binds to CL990; an antimitotic-antibiotic compound. From Klebsiella pneumoniae.
   5424..5545    +  polyA_signal   SV40 poly(A) signal: SV40 polyadenylation signal
   5618..5634    -  protein_bind   lac operator: The lac repressor binds to the lac operator to inhibit transcription in E. coli. This inhibition can be relieved by adding lactose or isopropyl-β-D-thiogalactopyranoside (IPTG). lac repressor encoded by lacI
   5642..5672    -  promoter       lac promoter: promoter for the E. coli lac operon
   5687..5708    -  protein_bind   CAP binding site: CAP binding activates transcription in the presence of cAMP. E. coli catabolite activator protein
   5721..5813    -  CDS            lacI (fragment): lac repressor; lacI; The lac repressor binds to the lac operator to inhibit transcription in E. coli. This inhibition can be relieved by adding lactose or isopropyl-β-D-thiogalactopyranoside (IPTG).
   5996..6584    -  rep_origin     ori: high-copy-number ColE1/pMB1/pBR322/pUC origin of replication
   6755..7615    -  CDS            AmpR: β-lactamase; bla; confers resistance to ampicillin, carbenicillin, and related antibiotics
   7616..7720    -  promoter       AmpR promoter: bla
