[The description below was written by a language model from this plasmid's Addgene catalogue record and pLannotate feature annotations shown in this document.]
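Description:
FEMP is a mammalian expression plasmid built on the pcDNA4/TO backbone that encodes a FRET-based indicator of ER–mitochondria proximity. It is propagated in E. coli through a high-copy ColE1/pUC-type origin with ampicillin selection (AmpR under its own bla promoter). An f1 origin is also present. For selection in mammalian cells, the backbone supplies a bleomycin/Zeocin resistance gene (Sh ble) driven by the SV40 early promoter, with an EM7 bacterial promoter upstream and an SV40 polyadenylation signal downstream.

The payload is a single open reading frame expressed from the CMV enhancer/promoter. This is followed by short tet operator-like matches consistent with the tetracycline-regulatable CMV/TO design of this backbone, so expression would be repressible in cells that supply the Tet repressor and otherwise constitutive. The cassette ends at the bGH poly(A) signal. The first half of the reading frame joins a fragment of rat Akap1, a protein of the mitochondrial outer membrane, to FKBP12 and EYFP. A Thosea asigna virus 2A peptide then separates it from the second half, which consists of ECFP, the FRB domain and a fragment of Sac1 (SACM1L) that presumably provides the ER anchor. Ribosomal skipping at the 2A site yields both proteins from one transcript, keeping donor and acceptor levels roughly balanced. FRET between the cyan donor and yellow acceptor should increase where the two organelle membranes come close together. FKBP and FRB are the standard rapamycin-inducible dimerisation pair, which would allow drug-induced pairing of the two halves, for example to set a maximal FRET reference, although the record does not spell this out. The associated work used the probe to examine mitofusin 2 as an ER–mitochondria tether.
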