Addgene plasmid #191973: FEMP
Purpose: FRET-based indicator of ER-mitochondria proximity (FEMP)
Depositing lab: Luca Scorrano. Depositing organization: University of Padua. Publication: Critical reappraisal confirms that Mitofusin 2 is an endoplasmic reticulum-mitochondria tether. Naon D, Zaninello M, Giacomello M, Varanita T, Grespi F, Lakshminaranayan S, Serafini A, Semenzato M, Herkenne S, Hernandez-Alvarez MI, Zorzano A, De Stefani D, Dorn GW 2nd, Scorrano L. Proc Natl Acad Sci U S A. 2016 Oct 4;113(40):11249-11254. doi: 10.1073/pnas.1606786113. Epub 2016 Sep 19. PubMed 27647893.
Backbone
  Vector backbone: pcDNA4/TO
  Vector type: Mammalian Expression
Growth in bacteria
  Bacterial resistance: Ampicillin, 100 μg/mL
  Growth temperature: 37°C
  Growth strain: DH5alpha
  Copy number: Unknown
Gene/Insert
  Gene/Insert name: AkapYFP-Tav2a-CFP-sac1
  Species: Other
  Cloning method: Unknown
Terms and licenses: Academic/Nonprofit Terms; Industry Terms: Not Available to Industry
How to cite: FEMP was a gift from Luca Scorrano (Addgene plasmid # 191973 ; http://n2t.net/addgene:191973 ; RRID:Addgene_191973)
